>Addgene plasmid #198762 | pLKO.1-Teton-puro-shPP1C #1 | addgene full sequence | sequence record 390729 | Addgene NGS Result
TTGGGGTTGCGCCTTTTCCAAGGCAGCCCTGGGTTTGCGCAGGGACGCGGCTGCTCTGGGCGTGGTTCCG
GGAAACGCAGCGGCGCCGACCCTGGGTCTCGCACATTCTTCACGTCCGTTCGCAGCGTCACCCGGATCTT
CGCCGCTACCCTTGTGGGCCCCCCGGCGACGCTTCCTGCTCCGCCCCTAAGTCGGGAAGGTTCCTTGCGG
TTCGCGGCGTGCCGGACGTGACAAACGGAAGCCGCACGTCTCACTAGTACCCTCGCAGACGGACAGCGCC
AGGGAGCAATGGCAGCGCGCCGACCGCGATGGGCTGTGGCCAATAGCGGCTGCTCAGCAGGGCGCGCCGA
GAGCAGCGGCCGGGAAGGGGCGGTGCGGGAGGCGGGGTGTGGGGCGGTAGTGTGGGCCCTGTTCCTGCCC
GCGCGGTGTTCCGCATTCTGCAAGCCTCCGGAGCGCACGTCGGCAGTCGGCTCCCTCGTTGACCGAATCA
CCGACCTCTCTCCCCAGGGGGATCTGTGAGTTTGGGGACCCTTGATTGTTCTTTCTTTTTCGCTATTGTA
AAATTCATGTTATATGGAGGGGGCAAAGTTTTCAGGGTGTTGTTTAGAATGGGAAGATGTCCCTTGTATC
ACCATGGACCCTCATGATAATTTTGTTTCTTTCACTTTCTACTCTGTTGACAACCATTGTCTCCTCTTAT
TTTCTTTTCATTTTCTGTAACTTTTTCGTTAAACTTTAGCTTGCATTTGTAACGAATTTTTAAATTCACT
TTTGTTTATTTGTCAGATTGTAAGTACTTTCTCTAATCACTTTTTTTTCAAGGCAATCAGGGTATATTAT
ATTGTACTTCAGCACAGTTTTAGAGAACAATTGTTATAATTAAATGATAAGGTAGAATATTTCTGCATAT
AAATTCTGGCTGGCGTGGAAATATTCTTATTGGTAGAAACAACTACATCCTGGTCATCATCCTGCCTTTC
TCTTTATGGTTACAATGATATACACTGTTTGAGATGAGGATAAAATACTCTGAGTCCAAACCGGGCCCCT
CTGCTAACCATGTTCATGCCTTCTTCTTTTTCCTACAGCTCCTGGGCAACGTGCTGGTTATTGTGCTGTC
TCATCATTTTGGCAAAGAATTGTAATACGACTCACTATAGGGCGAATTGATATGTCTAGATTAGATAAAA
GTAAAGTGATTAACAGCGCATTAGAGCTGCTTAATGAGGTCGGAATCGAAGGTTTAACAACCCGTAAACT
CGCCCAGAAGCTAGGTGTAGAGCAGCCTACATTGTATTGGCATGTAAAAAATAAGCGGGCTTTGCTCGAC
GCCTTAGCCATTGAGATGTTAGATAGGCACCATACTCACTTTTGCCCTTTAGAAGGGGAAAGCTGGCAAG
ATTTTTTACGTAATAACGCTAAAAGTTTTAGATGTGCTTTACTAAGTCATCGCGATGGAGCAAAAGTACA
TTTAGGTACACGGCCTACAGAAAAACAGTATGAAACTCTCGAAAATCAATTAGCCTTTTTATGCCAACAA
GGTTTTTCACTAGAGAATGCATTATATGCACTCAGCGCTGTGGGGCATTTTACTTTAGGTTGCGTATTGG
AAGATCAAGAGCATCAAGTCGCTAAAGAAGAAAGGGAAACACCTACTACTGATAGTATGCCGCCATTATT
ACGACAAGCTATCGAATTATTTGATCACCAAGGTGCAGAGCCAGCCTTCTTATTCGGCCTTGAATTGATC
ATATGCGGATTAGAAAAACAACTTAAATGTGAAAGTGGGTCCGCGTACAGCGGCTCCCGGGAGTTCTAGG
GATCTGCCCCTCTCCCTCCCCCCCCCCTAACGTTACTGGCCGAAGCCGCTTGGAATAAGGCCGGTGTGCG
TTTGTCTATATGTTATTTTCCACCATATTGCCGTCTTTTGGCAATGTGAGGGCCCGGAAACCTGGCCCTG
TCTTCTTGACGAGCATTCCTAGGGGTCTTTCCCCTCTCGCCAAAGGAATGCAAGGTCTGTTGAATGTCGT
GAAGGAAGCAGTTCCTCTGGAAGCTTCTTGAAGACAAACAACGTCTGTAGCGACCCTTTGCAGGCAGCGG
AACCCCCCACCTGGCGACAGGTGCCTCTGCGGCCAAAAGCCACGTGTATAAGATACACCTGCAAAGGCGG
CACAACCCCAGTGCCACGTTGTGAGTTGGATAGTTGTGGAAAGAGTCAAATGGCTCTCCTCAAGCGTATT
CAACAAGGGGCTGAAGGATGCCCAGAAGGTACCCCATTGTATGGGATCTGATCTGGGGCCTCGGTGCACA
TGCTTTACATGTGTTTAGTCGAGGTTAAAAAAACGTCTAGGCCCCCCGAACCACGGGGACGTGGTTTTCC
TTTGAAAAACACGATGATAAGGATCCACCGGAGCTTACCATGACCGAGTACAAGCCCACGGTGCGCCTCG
CCACCCGCGACGACGTCCCCAGGGCCGTACGCACCCTCGCCGCCGCGTTCGCCGACTACCCCGCCACGCG
CCACACCGTCGATCCGGACCGCCACATCGAGCGGGTCACCGAGCTGCAAGAACTCTTCCTCACGCGCGTC
GGGCTCGACATCGGCAAGGTGTGGGTCGCGGACGACGGCGCCGCGGTGGCGGTCTGGACCACGCCGGAGA
GCGTCGAAGCGGGGGCGGTGTTCGCCGAGATCGGCCCGCGCATGGCCGAGTTGAGCGGTTCCCGGCTGGC
CGCGCAGCAACAGATGGAAGGCCTCCTGGCGCCGCACCGGCCCAAGGAGCCCGCGTGGTTCCTGGCCACC
GTCGGCGTCTCGCCCGACCACCAGGGCAAGGGTCTGGGCAGCGCCGTCGTGCTCCCCGGAGTGGAGGCGG
CCGAGCGCGCCGGGGTGCCCGCCTTCCTGGAGACCTCCGCGCCCCGCAACCTCCCCTTCTACGAGCGGCT
CGGCTTCACCGTCACCGCCGACGTCGAGGTGCCCGAAGGACCGCGCACCTGGTGCATGACCCGCAAGCCC
GGTGCCTGACGCCCGCCCCACGACCCGCAGCGCCCGACCGAAAGGAGCGCACGACCCCATGCATCGGTAC
CTTTAAGACCAATGACTTACAAGGCAGCTGTAGATCTTAGCCACTTTTTAAAAGAAAAGGGGGGACTGGA
AGGGCTAATTCACTCCCAACGAAGACAAGATCTGCTTTTTGCTTGTACTGGGTCTCTCTGGTTAGACCAG
ATCTGAGCCTGGGAGCTCTCTGGCTAACTAGGGAACCCACTGCTTAAGCCTCAATAAAGCTTGCCTTGAG
TGCTTCAAGTAGTGTGTGCCCGTCTGTTGTGTGACTCTGGTAACTAGAGATCCCTCAGACCCTTTTAGTC
AGTGTGGAAAATCTCTAGCAGTAGTAGTTCATGTCATCTTATTATTCAGTATTTATAACTTGCAAAGAAA
TGAATATCAGAGAGTGAGAGGAACTTGTTTATTGCAGCTTATAATGGTTACAAATAAAGCAATAGCATCA
CAAATTTCACAAATAAAGCATTTTTTTCACTGCATTCTAGTTGTGGTTTGTCCAAACTCATCAATGTATC
TTATCATGTCTGGCTCTAGCTATCCCGCCCCTAACTCCGCCCATCCCGCCCCTAACTCCGCCCAGTTCCG
CCCATTCTCCGCCCCATGGCTGACTAATTTTTTTTATTTATGCAGAGGCCGAGGCCGCCTCGGCCTCTGA
GCTATTCCAGAAGTAGTGAGGAGGCTTTTTTGGAGGCCTAGGGACGTACCCAATTCGCCCTATAGTGAGT
CGTATTACGCGCGCTCACTGGCCGTCGTTTTACAACGTCGTGACTGGGAAAACCCTGGCGTTACCCAACT
TAATCGCCTTGCAGCACATCCCCCTTTCGCCAGCTGGCGTAATAGCGAAGAGGCCCGCACCGATCGCCCT
TCCCAACAGTTGCGCAGCCTGAATGGCGAATGGG
[124 nt withheld, positions 3955-4078]
C
[91 nt withheld, positions 4080-4170]
A
[49 nt withheld, positions 4172-4220]
CCTTTGACGTTGGAGTCCACGTTCTTT
[37 nt withheld, positions 4248-4284]
ACCCTATCTCGGTCTATTCTTTTGATTTATAAGGGATTTTGCCGATTTCGGCCTATTGGTTAAAAAATGA
GCTGATTTAACAAAAATTTAACGCGAATTTTAACAAAATATTAACGCTTACAATTTAGGTGGCACTTTTC
GGGGAAATGTGCGCGGAACCCCTATTTGTTTATTTTTCTAAATACATTCAAATATGTATCCGCTCATGAG
ACAATAACCCTGATAAATGCTTCAATAATATTGAAAAAGGAAGAGTATGAGTATTCAACATTTCCGTGTC
GCCCTTATTCCCTTTTTTGCGGCATTTTGCCTTCCTGTTTTTGCTCACCCAGAAACGCTGGTGAAAGTAA
AAGATGCTGAAGATCAGTTGGGTGCACGAGTGGGTTACATCGAACTGGATCTCAACAGCGGTAAGATCCT
TGAGAGTTTTCGCCCCGAAGAACGTTTTCCAATGATGAGCACTTTTAAAGTTCTGCTATGTGGCGCGGTA
TTATCCCGTATTGACGCCGGGCAAGAGCAACTCGGTCGCCGCATACACTATTCTCAGAATGACTTGGTTG
AGTACTCACCAGTCACAGAAAAGCATCTTACGGATGGCATGACAGTAAGAGAATTATGCAGTGCTGCCAT
AACCATGAGTGATAACACTGCGGCCAACTTACTTCTGACAACGATCGGAGGACCGAAGGAGCTAACCGCT
TTTTTGCACAACATGGGGGATCATGTAACTCGCCTTGATCGTTGGGAACCGGAGCTGAATGAAGCCATAC
CAAACGACGAGCGTGACACCACGATGCCTGTAGCAATGGCAACAACGTTGCGCAAACTATTAACTGGCGA
ACTACTTACTCTAGCTTCCCGGCAACAATTAATAGACTGGATGGAGGCGGATAAAGTTGCAGGACCACTT
CTGCGCTCGGCCCTTCCGGCTGGCTGGTTTATTGCTGATAAATCTGGAGCCGGTGAGCGTGGGTCTCGCG
GTATCATTGCAGCACTGGGGCCAGATGGTAAGCCCTCCCGTATCGTAGTTATCTACACGACGGGGAGTCA
GGCAACTATGGATGAACGAAATAGACAGATCGCTGAGATAGGTGCCTCACTGATTAAGCATTGGTAACTG
TCAGACCAAGTTTACTCATATATACTTTAGATTGATTTAAAACTTCATTTTTAATTTAAAAGGATCTAGG
TGAAGATCCTTTTTGATAATCTCATGACCAAAATCCCTTAACGTGAGTTTTCGTTCCACTGAGCGTCAGA
CCCCGTAGAAAAGATCAAAGGATCTTCTTGAGATCCTTTTTTTCTGCGCGTAATCTGCTGCTTGCAAACA
AAAAAACCACCGCTACCAGCGGTGGTTTGTTTGCCGGATCAAGAGCTACCAACTCTTTTTCCGAAGGTAA
CTGGCTTCAGCAGAGCGCAGATACCAAATACTGTTCTTCTAGTGTAGCCGTAGTTAGGCCACCACTTCAA
GAACTCTGTAGCACCGCCTACATACCTCGCTCTGCTAATCCTGTTACCAGTGGCTGCTGCCAGTGGCGAT
AAGTCGTGTCTTACCGGGTTGGACTCAAGACGATAGTTACCGGATAAGGCGCAGCGGTCGGGCTGAACGG
GGGGTTCGTGCACACAGCCCAGCTTGGAGCGAACGACCTACACCGAACTGAGATACCTACAGCGTGAGCT
ATGAGAAAGCGCCACGCTTCCCGAAGGGAGAAAGGCGGACAGGTATCCGGTAAGCGGCAGGGTCGGAACA
GGAGAGCGCACGAGGGAGCTTCCAGGGGGAAACGCCTGGTATCTTTATAGTCCTGTCGGGTTTCGCCACC
TCTGACTTGAGCGTCGATTTTTGTGATGCTCGTCAGGGGGGCGGAGCCTATGGAAAAACGCCAGCAACGC
GGCCTTTTTACGGTTCCTGGCCTTTTGCTGGCCTTTTGCTCACATGTTCTTTCCTGCGTTATCCCCTGAT
TCTGTGGATAACCGTATTACCGCCTTTGAGTGAGCTGATACCGCTCGCCGCAGCCGAACGACCGAGCGCA
GCGAGTCAGTGAGCGAGGAAGCGGAAGAGCGCCCAATACGCAAACCGCCTCTCCCCGCGCGTTGGCCGAT
TCATTAATGCAGCTGGCACGACAGGTTTCCCGACTGGAAAGCGGGCAGTGAGCGCAACGCAATTAATGTG
AGTTAGCTCACTCATTAGGCACCCCAGGCTTTACACTTTATGCTTCCGGCTCGTATGTTGTGTGGAATTG
TGAGCGGATAACAATTTCACACAGGAAACAGCTATGACCATGATTACGCCAAGCGCGCAATTAACCCTCA
CTAAAGGGAACAAAAGCTGGAGCTGCAAGCTTAATGTAGTCTTATGCAATACTCTTGTAGTCTTGCAACA
TGGTAACGATGAGTTAGCAACATGCCTTACAAGGAGAGAAAAAGCACCGTGCATGCCGATTGGTGGAAGT
AAGGTGGTACGATCGTGCCTTATTAGGAAGGCAACAGACGGGTCTGACATGGATTGGACGAACCACTGAA
TTGCCGCATTGCAGAGATATTGTATTTAAGTGCCTAGCTCGATACATAAACGGGTCTCTCTGGTTAGACC
AGATCTGAGCCTGGGAGCTCTCTGGCTAACTAGGGAACCCACTGCTTAAGCCTCAATAAAGCTTGCCTTG
AGTGCTTCAAGTAGTGTGTGCCCGTCTGTTGTGTGACTCTGGTAACTAGAGATCCCTCAGACCCTTTTAG
TCAGTGTGGAAAATCTCTAGCAGTGGCGCCCGAACAGGGACTTGAAAGCGAAAGGGAAACCAGAGGAGCT
CTCTCGACGCAGGACTCGGCTTGCTGAAGCGCGCACGGCAAGAGGCGAGGGGCGGCGACTGGTGAGTACG
CCAAAAATTTTGACTAGCGGAGGCTAGAAGGAGAGAGATGGGTGCGAGAGCGTCAGTATTAAGCGGGGGA
GAATTAGATCGCGATGGGAAAAAATTCGGTTAAGGCCAGGGGGAAAGAAAAAATATAAATTAAAACATAT
AGTATGGGCAAGCAGGGAGCTAGAACGATTCGCAGTTAATCCTGGCCTGTTAGAAACATCAGAAGGCTGT
AGACAAATACTGGGACAGCTACAACCATCCCTTCAGACAGGATCAGAAGAACTTAGATCATTATATAATA
CAGTAGCAACCCTCTATTGTGTGCATCAAAGGATAGAGATAAAAGACACCAAGGAAGCTTTAGACAAGAT
AGAGGAAGAGCAAAACAAAAGTAAGACCACCGCACAGCAAGCGGCCGCTGATCTTCAGACCTGGAGGAGG
AGATATGAGGGACAATTGGAGAAGTGAATTATATAAATATAAAGTAGTAAAAATTGAACCATTAGGAGTA
GCACCCACCAAGGCAAAGAGAAGAGTGGTGCAGAGAGAAAAAAGAGCAGTGGGAATAGGAGCTTTGTTCC
TTGGGTTCTTGGGAGCAGCAGGAAGCACTATGGGCGCAGCGTCAATGACGCTGACGGTACAGGCCAGACA
ATTATTGTCTGGTATAGTGCAGCAGCAGAACAATTTGCTGAGGGCTATTGAGGCGCAACAGCATCTGTTG
CAACTCACAGTCTGGGGCATCAAGCAGCTCCAGGCAAGAATCCTGGCTGTGGAAAGATACCTAAAGGATC
AACAGCTCCTGGGGATTTGGGGTTGCTCTGGAAAACTCATTTGCACCACTGCTGTGCCTTGGAATGCTAG
TTGGAGTAATAAATCTCTGGAACAGATTTGGAATCACACGACCTGGATGGAGTGGGACAGAGAAATTAAC
AATTACACAAGCTTAATACACTCCTTAATTGAAGAATCGCAAAACCAGCAAGAAAAGAATGAACAAGAAT
TATTGGAATTAGATAAATGGGCAAGTTTGTGGAATTGGTTTAACATAACAAATTGGCTGTGGTATATAAA
ATTATTCATAATGATAGTAGGAGGCTTGGTAGGTTTAAGAATAGTTTTTGCTGTACTTTCTATAGTGAAT
AGAGTTAGGCAGGGATATTCACCATTATCGTTTCAGACCCACCTCCCAACCCCGAGGGGACCCGACAGGC
CCGAAGGAATAGAAGAAGAAGGTGGAGAGAGAGACAGAGACAGATCCATTCGATTAGTGAACGGATCTCG
ACGGTATCGATCACGAGACTAGCCTCGAGCGGCCGCAATATTTGCATGTCGCTATGTGTTCTGGGAAATC
ACCATAAACGTGAAATCCCTATCAGTGATAGAGACTTATAAGTTCCCTATCAGTGATAGAGACACCGGGC
GAATTATGCGACCAACTGACTCGAGTCAGTTGGTCGCATAATTCGCTTTTTGAATTCTCGACCTCGAGAC
AAATGGCAGTATTCATCCACAATTTTAAAAGAAAAGGGGGGATTGGGGGGTACAGTGCAGGGGAAAGAAT
AGTAGACATAATAGCAACAGACATACAAACTAAAGAATTACAAAAACAAATTACAAAAATTCAAAATTTT
CGGGTTTATTACAGGGACAGCAGAGATCCACTTTGGCCGCGGCTCGAGGGGG
Features (pLannotate 1.2.2; 29 found; start..end, strand, type, name):
    516..1088    +  intron         β-globin intron: intron from rabbit β-globin gene
   1143..1161    +  promoter       T7 promoter: promoter for bacteriophage T7 RNA polymerase
   1172..1792    +  CDS            tetR: TETR2_ECOLX - Experimental evidence at protein level: Swiss-Prot protein existence level 1. TetR is the repressor of the tetracycline resistance element; its N-terminal region forms a helix-turn-helix structure and binds DNA. Binding of tetracycline to TetR reduces the repressor affinity for the tetracycline resistance gene (tetA) promoter operator sites. From Escherichia coli.
   1938..2400    +  misc_feature   IRES: internal ribosome entry site (IRES) of the encephalomyocarditis virus (EMCV)
   2420..3019    +  CDS            PuroR: puromycin N-acetyltransferase; pac from Streptomyces alboniger; confers resistance to puromycin
   3062..3145    +  CDS            nef (fragment): NEF_HV1Z2 - Experimental evidence at protein level: Swiss-Prot protein existence level 1. Extracellular Nef protein targets CD4(+) T-lymphocytes for apoptosis by interacting with CXCR4 surface receptors. From Human immunodeficiency virus type 1 group M subtype D (isolate Z2/CDC-Z34) (HIV-1).
   3147..3380    +  LTR            3' LTR (ΔU3): self-inactivating 3' long terminal repeat (LTR) from HIV-1
   3452..3573    +  polyA_signal   SV40 poly(A) signal: SV40 polyadenylation signal
   3613..3748    +  rep_origin     SV40 ori: SV40 origin of replication
   3769..3787    -  promoter       T7 promoter: promoter for bacteriophage T7 RNA polymerase
   3795..3950    +  CDS            lacZα (fragment): LacZα fragment of β-galactosidase; lacZ fragment
   3955..4383    +  rep_origin     f1 ori (sequence partly withheld): f1 bacteriophage origin of replication; arrow indicates direction of (+) strand synthesis
   4436..4540    +  promoter       AmpR promoter: bla
   4541..5401    +  CDS            AmpR: β-lactamase; bla; confers resistance to ampicillin, carbenicillin, and related antibiotics
   5572..6160    +  rep_origin     ori: high-copy-number ColE1/pMB1/pBR322/pUC origin of replication
   6343..6435    +  CDS            lacI (fragment): lac repressor; lacI; The lac repressor binds to the lac operator to inhibit transcription in E. coli. This inhibition can be relieved by adding lactose or isopropyl-β-D-thiogalactopyranoside (IPTG).
   6448..6469    +  protein_bind   CAP binding site: CAP binding activates transcription in the presence of cAMP. E. coli catabolite activator protein
   6484..6514    +  promoter       lac promoter: promoter for the E. coli lac operon
   6522..6538    +  protein_bind   lac operator: The lac repressor binds to the lac operator to inhibit transcription in E. coli. This inhibition can be relieved by adding lactose or isopropyl-β-D-thiogalactopyranoside (IPTG). lac repressor encoded by lacI
   6583..6601    +  promoter       T3 promoter: promoter for bacteriophage T3 RNA polymerase
   6629..6855    +  promoter       RSV promoter: Rous sarcoma virus enhancer/promoter
   6856..7036    +  LTR            5' LTR (truncated): truncated 5' long terminal repeat (LTR) from HIV-1
   7083..7208    +  misc_feature   HIV-1 Ψ: packaging signal of human immunodeficiency virus type 1
   7192..7555    +  CDS            HIV-1 gag (fragment): gag protein from human immunodeficiency virus 1; gag
   7701..7934    +  misc_feature   RRE: The Rev response element (RRE) of HIV-1 allows for Rev-dependent mRNA export from the nucleus to the cytoplasm.
   8311..8411    +  CDS            Rev (fragment): human immunodeficiency virus 1 (HIV-1) Rev protein; rev; enhances nuclear export of unspliced and incompletely spliced viral mRNAs
   8452..8546    +  promoter       H1-2O2 promoter: doxycycline-inducible variant of the human H1 RNA promoter (Henriksen et al., 2007)
   8647..8764    +  misc_feature   cPPT/CTS: central polypurine tract and central termination sequence of HIV-1
   8813..507     +  promoter       hPGK promoter (across the origin): human phosphoglycerate kinase 1 promoter
