[The description below was written by a language model from this plasmid's Addgene catalogue record and pLannotate feature annotations shown in this document.]
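Description:
pLKO.1-Teton-puro-shPP1C #1 is a third-generation-style, self-inactivating HIV-1 lentiviral vector for doxycycline-inducible shRNA knockdown of human PP1C (PPP1CC, the gamma catalytic subunit of protein phosphatase 1). The catalogue lists it as a mammalian expression plasmid on the pLKO.1-Teton-puromycin backbone. The annotated 8.8 kb sequence shows the full set of lentiviral transfer elements: an RSV promoter fused to a truncated 5' LTR, the Ψ packaging signal with a gag fragment, the RRE, a cPPT/CTS and a ΔU3 3' LTR followed by an SV40 polyadenylation signal. In bacteria it replicates from a high-copy ColE1/pUC-type origin under ampicillin selection. An f1 origin, an SV40 origin and lac-region remnants are also present.

The payload combines two units so that a single vector supplies both the hairpin and its regulator. The shRNA is not annotated as a feature, but it presumably lies downstream of the H1-2O2 promoter, a human H1 RNA polymerase III promoter variant carrying Tet operator sites. A human PGK promoter, followed by a rabbit β-globin intron, drives a bicistronic transcript encoding the Tet repressor (tetR), an EMCV IRES and puromycin N-acetyltransferase. Transduced cells can therefore be selected with puromycin and constitutively make TetR, which binds the operators and silences the hairpin. Adding doxycycline or tetracycline releases the repressor and allows shRNA transcription.

The stated purpose is conditional knockdown of PP1C. The "#1" in the name suggests it is one of several hairpins against this target. The associated publication concerns phosphorylation of OCT4 serine 236 and differentiation in germ cell tumours. The 5' cloning site is recorded as unknown.
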