Addgene plasmid #198762: pLKO.1-Teton-puro-shPP1C #1
Purpose: conditional knockdown of PP1C
Depositing lab: Hyonchol Jang. Depositing organization: National Cancer Center (KR). Publication: Phosphorylation of OCT4 Serine 236 Inhibits Germ Cell Tumor Growth by Inducing Differentiation. Kim DK, Song B, Han S, Jang H, Bae SH, Kim HY, Lee SH, Lee S, Kim JK, Kim HS, Hong KM, Lee BI, Youn HD, Kim SY, Kang SW, Jang H. Cancers (Basel). 2020 Sep 11;12(9):2601. doi: 10.3390/cancers12092601. PubMed 32932964.
Backbone
  Vector backbone: pLKO.1-Teton-puromycin
  Vector type: Mammalian Expression
Growth in bacteria
  Bacterial resistance: Ampicillin, 100 μg/mL
  Growth temperature: 37°C
  Growth strain: NEB Stable
  Copy number: High Copy
Gene/Insert
  Gene/Insert name: shPP1C #1
  gRNA/shRNA sequence: CCGGGCGAATTATGCGACCAACTGACTCGAGTCAGTTGGTCGCATAATTCGCTTTTTG
  Species: H. sapiens (human)
  Entrez Gene: PPP1CC (a.k.a. PP-1G, PP1C, PPP1G)
  Cloning method: Restriction Enzyme; 5′ cloning site unknown (unknown if destroyed)
Terms and licenses: Academic/Nonprofit Terms; Industry Terms: Not Available to Industry
How to cite: pLKO.1-Teton-puro-shPP1C #1 was a gift from Hyonchol Jang (Addgene plasmid # 198762 ; http://n2t.net/addgene:198762 ; RRID:Addgene_198762)
